>Addgene plasmid #73358 | pGolt2-mCherry | addgene full sequence | sequence record 135342 | Addgene assembled full plasmid sequence
TAGTTATTAATAGTAATCAATTACGGGGTCATTAGTTCATAGCCCATATATGGAGTTCCGCGTTACATAA
CTTACGGTAAATGGCCCGCCTGGCTGACCGCCCAACGACCCCCGCCCATTGACGTCAATAATGACGTATG
TTCCCATAGTAACGCCAATAGGGACTTTCCATTGACGTCAATGGGTGGAGTATTTACGGTAAACTGCCCA
CTTGGCAGTACATCAAGTGTATCATATGCCAAGTACGCCCCCTATTGACGTCAATGACGGTAAATGGCCC
GCCTGGCATTATGCCCAGTACATGACCTTATGGGACTTTCCTACTTGGCAGTACATCTACGTATTAGTCA
TCGCTATTACCATGGTGATGCGGTTTTGGCAGTACATCAATGGGCGTGGATAGCGGTTTGACTCACGGGG
ATTTCCAAGTCTCCACCCCATTGACGTCAATGGGAGTTTGTTTTGGCACCAAAATCAACGGGACTTTCCA
AAATGTCGTAACAACTCCGCCCCATTGACGCAAATGGGCGGTAGGCGTGTACGGTGGGAGGTCTATATAA
GCAGAGCTGGTTTAGTGAACCGTCAGATCCGCTAGCGCTACCGGACTCAGATCTCGAGCTCAAGCTTCGA
ATTCTGCAGTCGACGGTACCGCGGGCCCGGGATCCACCGGTCGCCACCATGGTGAGCAAGGGCGAGGAGG
ATAACATGGCCATCATCAAGGAGTTCATGCGCTTCAAGGTGCACATGGAGGGCTCCGTGAACGGCCACGA
GTTCGAGATCGAGGGCGAGGGCGAGGGCCGCCCCTACGAGGGCACCCAGACCGCCAAGCTGAAGGTGACC
AAGGGTGGCCCCCTGCCCTTCGCCTGGGACATCCTGTCCCCTCAGTTCATGTACGGCTCCAAGGCCTACG
TGAAGCACCCCGCCGACATCCCCGACTACTTGAAGCTGTCCTTCCCCGAGGGCTTCAAGTGGGAGCGCGT
GATGAACTTCGAGGACGGCGGCGTGGTGACCGTGACCCAGGACTCCTCCCTGCAGGACGGCGAGTTCATC
TACAAGGTGAAGCTGCGCGGCACCAACTTCCCCTCCGACGGCCCCGTAATGCAGAAGAAGACCATGGGCT
GGGAGGCCTCCTCCGAGCGGATGTACCCCGAGGACGGCGCCCTGAAGGGCGAGATCAAGCAGAGGCTGAA
GCTGAAGGACGGCGGCCACTACGACGCTGAGGTCAAGACCACCTACAAGGCCAAGAAGCCCGTGCAGCTG
CCCGGCGCCTACAACGTCAACATCAAGTTGGACATCACCTCCCACAACGAGGACTACACCATCGTGGAAC
AGTACGAACGCGCCGAGGGCCGCCACTCCACCGGCGGCATGGACGAGCTGTACAAGTCCGGAAGCCTCAT
CTGCGCCTTCGCCATCGCCTTCATCATCAGTGTCATGCTCATCGCGGCCAACCAGGTGCTGCGCAGTGGC
ATGAAGTAGCGGCCGCGACTCTAGATCATAATCAGCCATACCACATTTGTAGAGGTTTTACTTGCTTTAA
AAAACCTCCCACACCTCCCCCTGAACCTGAAACATAAAATGAATGCAATTGTTGTTGTTAACTTGTTTAT
TGCAGCTTATAATGGTTACAAATAAAGCAATAGCATCACAAATTTCACAAATAAAGCATTTTTTTCACTG
CATTCTAGTTGTGGTTTGTCCAAACTCATCAATGTATCTTAAGGCGTAAATTGTAAGCGTTAATATTTTG
TTAAAATTCGCGTTAAATTTTTGTTAAATCAGCTCATTTTTTAACCAATAGGCCGAAATCGGCAAAATCC
CTTATAAATCAAAAGAATAGACCGAGATAGGGT
[37 nt withheld, positions 1854-1890]
AAAGAACGTGGACTCCAACGTCAAAGG
[49 nt withheld, positions 1918-1966]
T
[91 nt withheld, positions 1968-2058]
G
[124 nt withheld, positions 2060-2183]
CAGGTGGCACTTTTCGGGGAAATGTGCGCGGAACCCCTATTTGTTTATTTTTCTAAATACATTCAAATAT
GTATCCGCTCATGAGACAATAACCCTGATAAATGCTTCAATAATATTGAAAAAGGAAGAGTCCTGAGGCG
GAAAGAACCAGCTGTGGAATGTGTGTCAGTTAGGGTGTGGAAAGTCCCCAGGCTCCCCAGCAGGCAGAAG
TATGCAAAGCATGCATCTCAATTAGTCAGCAACCAGGTGTGGAAAGTCCCCAGGCTCCCCAGCAGGCAGA
AGTATGCAAAGCATGCATCTCAATTAGTCAGCAACCATAGTCCCGCCCCTAACTCCGCCCATCCCGCCCC
TAACTCCGCCCAGTTCCGCCCATTCTCCGCCCCATGGCTGACTAATTTTTTTTATTTATGCAGAGGCCGA
GGCCGCCTCGGCCTCTGAGCTATTCCAGAAGTAGTGAGGAGGCTTTTTTGGAGGCCTAGGCTTTTGCAAA
GATCGATCAAGAGACAGGATGAGGATCGTTTCGCATGATTGAACAAGATGGATTGCACGCAGGTTCTCCG
GCCGCTTGGGTGGAGAGGCTATTCGGCTATGACTGGGCACAACAGACAATCGGCTGCTCTGATGCCGCCG
TGTTCCGGCTGTCAGCGCAGGGGCGCCCGGTTCTTTTTGTCAAGACCGACCTGTCCGGTGCCCTGAATGA
ACTGCAAGACGAGGCAGCGCGGCTATCGTGGCTGGCCACGACGGGCGTTCCTTGCGCAGCTGTGCTCGAC
GTTGTCACTGAAGCGGGAAGGGACTGGCTGCTATTGGGCGAAGTGCCGGGGCAGGATCTCCTGTCATCTC
ACCTTGCTCCTGCCGAGAAAGTATCCATCATGGCTGATGCAATGCGGCGGCTGCATACGCTTGATCCGGC
TACCTGCCCATTCGACCACCAAGCGAAACATCGCATCGAGCGAGCACGTACTCGGATGGAAGCCGGTCTT
GTCGATCAGGATGATCTGGACGAAGAGCATCAGGGGCTCGCGCCAGCCGAACTGTTCGCCAGGCTCAAGG
CGAGCATGCCCGACGGCGAGGATCTCGTCGTGACCCATGGCGATGCCTGCTTGCCGAATATCATGGTGGA
AAATGGCCGCTTTTCTGGATTCATCGACTGTGGCCGGCTGGGTGTGGCGGACCGCTATCAGGACATAGCG
TTGGCTACCCGTGATATTGCTGAAGAGCTTGGCGGCGAATGGGCTGACCGCTTCCTCGTGCTTTACGGTA
TCGCCGCTCCCGATTCGCAGCGCATCGCCTTCTATCGCCTTCTTGACGAGTTCTTCTGAGCGGGACTCTG
GGGTTCGAAATGACCGACCAAGCGACGCCCAACCTGCCATCACGAGATTTCGATTCCACCGCCGCCTTCT
ATGAAAGGTTGGGCTTCGGAATCGTTTTCCGGGACGCCGGCTGGATGATCCTCCAGCGCGGGGATCTCAT
GCTGGAGTTCTTCGCCCACCCTAGGGGGAGGCTAACTGAAACACGGAAGGAGACAATACCGGAAGGAACC
CGCGCTATGACGGCAATAAAAAGACAGAATAAAACGCACGGTGTTGGGTCGTTTGTTCATAAACGCGGGG
TTCGGTCCCAGGGCTGGCACTCTGTCGATACCCCACCGAGACCCCATTGGGGCCAATACGCCCGCGTTTC
TTCCTTTTCCCCACCCCACCCCCCAAGTTCGGGTGAAGGCCCAGGGCTCGCAGCCAACGTCGGGGCGGCA
GGCCCTGCCATAGCCTCAGGTTACTCATATATACTTTAGATTGATTTAAAACTTCATTTTTAATTTAAAA
GGATCTAGGTGAAGATCCTTTTTGATAATCTCATGACCAAAATCCCTTAACGTGAGTTTTCGTTCCACTG
AGCGTCAGACCCCGTAGAAAAGATCAAAGGATCTTCTTGAGATCCTTTTTTTCTGCGCGTAATCTGCTGC
TTGCAAACAAAAAAACCACCGCTACCAGCGGTGGTTTGTTTGCCGGATCAAGAGCTACCAACTCTTTTTC
CGAAGGTAACTGGCTTCAGCAGAGCGCAGATACCAAATACTGTCCTTCTAGTGTAGCCGTAGTTAGGCCA
CCACTTCAAGAACTCTGTAGCACCGCCTACATACCTCGCTCTGCTAATCCTGTTACCAGTGGCTGCTGCC
AGTGGCGATAAGTCGTGTCTTACCGGGTTGGACTCAAGACGATAGTTACCGGATAAGGCGCAGCGGTCGG
GCTGAACGGGGGGTTCGTGCACACAGCCCAGCTTGGAGCGAACGACCTACACCGAACTGAGATACCTACA
GCGTGAGCTATGAGAAAGCGCCACGCTTCCCGAAGGGAGAAAGGCGGACAGGTATCCGGTAAGCGGCAGG
GTCGGAACAGGAGAGCGCACGAGGGAGCTTCCAGGGGGAAACGCCTGGTATCTTTATAGTCCTGTCGGGT
TTCGCCACCTCTGACTTGAGCGTCGATTTTTGTGATGCTCGTCAGGGGGGCGGAGCCTATGGAAAAACGC
CAGCAACGCGGCCTTTTTACGGTTCCTGGCCTTTTGCTGGCCTTTTGCTCACATGTTCTTTCCTGCGTTA
TCCCCTGATTCTGTGGATAACCGTATTACCGCCATGCAT
Features (pLannotate 1.2.2; 15 found; start..end, strand, type, name):
     61..364     +  enhancer       CMV enhancer: human cytomegalovirus immediate early enhancer
    365..568     +  promoter       CMV promoter: human cytomegalovirus (CMV) immediate early promoter
    591..671     +  misc_feature   MCS: multiple cloning site
    679..1386    +  CDS            mCherry: mCherry is a basic (constitutively fluorescent) red fluorescent protein published in 2004, derived from Discosoma sp.. It is reported to be a very rapidly-maturing monomer with low acid sensitivity.
   1393..1476    +  CDS            CABP7 (fragment): CABP7_HUMAN - Also known as CALN2. Experimental evidence at protein level: Swiss-Prot protein existence level 1. Negatively regulates Golgi-to-plasma membrane trafficking by interacting with PI4KB and inhibiting its activity. From Homo sapiens (Human).
   1494..1577    +  CDS            large T antigen (fragment): large T antigen from SV40 (simian virus 40)
   1600..1721    +  polyA_signal   SV40 poly(A) signal: SV40 polyadenylation signal
   1755..2183    -  rep_origin     f1 ori (sequence partly withheld): f1 bacteriophage origin of replication; arrow indicates direction of (+) strand synthesis
   2210..2314    +  promoter       AmpR promoter: bla
   2316..2673    +  promoter       SV40 promoter: SV40 enhancer and early promoter
   2708..3502    +  CDS            NeoR/KanR: aminoglycoside phosphotransferase from Tn5; aph(3')-II (or nptII); confers resistance to neomycin, kanamycin, and G418 (Geneticin®)
   3523..3675    +  CDS            ble (fragment): BLE_KLEPN - Experimental evidence at protein level: Swiss-Prot protein existence level 1. Binding protein with a strong affinity to the bleomycin family of antibiotics. Binds to CL990; an antimitotic-antibiotic compound. From Klebsiella pneumoniae.
   3734..3781    +  polyA_signal   HSV TK poly(A) signal: herpes simplex virus thymidine kinase polyadenylation signal (Cole and Stacy, 1985)
   3872..3888    -  polyA_signal   bGH poly(A) signal (fragment): bovine growth hormone polyadenylation signal
   4110..4698    +  rep_origin     ori: high-copy-number ColE1/pMB1/pBR322/pUC origin of replication
