[The description below was written by a language model from this plasmid's Addgene catalogue record and pLannotate feature annotations shown in this document.]
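Description:
pGolt2-mCherry is a mammalian expression plasmid built on the Clontech pmCherryN1 backbone, with a total size of about 4.8 kb. It replicates at high copy in E. coli through a ColE1/pUC-type origin and also carries an f1 phage origin. A single Tn5 aminoglycoside phosphotransferase gene (NeoR/KanR) serves both hosts. A bacterial bla-type promoter drives it for kanamycin selection in bacteria, and the SV40 enhancer/early promoter drives it for G418 selection in mammalian cells, with an HSV TK polyadenylation signal downstream. The short ble, bGH poly(A) and SV40 large T fragments in the feature table are partial matches to backbone sequence rather than functional units.

The expression cassette uses the human CMV immediate early enhancer and promoter, followed by the retained pmCherryN1 multiple cloning site, the mCherry coding sequence and an SV40 poly(A) signal. An 87 bp insert encoding the C-terminal transmembrane domain of rat Calneuron-2 (Cabp7) is fused directly after mCherry, between BspEI and NotI sites that both remain intact. mCherry therefore sits on the N-terminal side of the membrane anchor. The automated annotation labels this segment as a human CABP7 fragment by homology, whereas the catalogue entry gives the species as rat.

Because the cloning site upstream of mCherry is preserved, a protein of interest can presumably be inserted in frame to produce a red fluorescent fusion tethered to membranes by the Calneuron-2 domain. The plasmid name and the annotated Golgi-trafficking role of CABP7 suggest Golgi targeting, although the record does not state the localisation. The stated purpose is in vivo protein–protein interaction studies and expression in mammalian cells.
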