Addgene plasmid #73358: pGolt2-mCherry
Purpose: In vivo protein protein interaction studies/ expression in mammalian cells
Depositing lab: Michael Kreutz. Depositing organization: Leibniz-Institut fuer Neurobiologie (LIN).
Backbone
  Vector backbone: pmCherryN1
  Backbone manufacturer: Clontech
  Backbone size w/o insert (bp): 4725
  Total vector size (bp): 4812
  Modifications to backbone: This vector contains the MCS site of pmCherryN1
  Vector type: Mammalian Expression
  Selectable markers: Neomycin (select with G418)
Growth in bacteria
  Bacterial resistance: Kanamycin, 50 μg/mL
  Growth temperature: 37°C
  Growth strain: DH5alpha
  Growth instructions: XL10-Gold Ultracompetent cells should be used for multiplication of plasmid.
  Copy number: High Copy
Gene/Insert
  Gene/Insert name: TMD (trans-membrane domain) of Calneuron-2 (alt name: calcium binding protein 7 (Cabp7)/ C-terminal region of Calneuron-2)
  Species: R. norvegicus (rat)
  Insert size (bp): 87
  GenBank ID: NM_001007730 NP_001007731
  Entrez Gene: Cabp7 (a.k.a. rCaBP7)
  Promoter: CMV immediate early promoter
  Tag / fusion protein: mCherry (N terminal on insert)
  Cloning method: Restriction Enzyme; 5′ cloning site BspEI (not destroyed); 3′ cloning site NotI (not destroyed)
  Sequencing primers: 5′ Forward primer for pEGFPN1 or pmCherryN1; 3′ Reverse primer for pmCherryN
Terms and licenses: Academic/Nonprofit Terms; Industry Terms: Not Available to Industry
How to cite: pGolt2-mCherry was a gift from Michael Kreutz (Addgene plasmid # 73358 ; http://n2t.net/addgene:73358 ; RRID:Addgene_73358)
