>Addgene plasmid #73358 | pGolt2-mCherry | depositor partial sequence | sequence record 135092 | TMD (trans-membrane domain) of Calneuron-2
ATGGTGAGCAAGGGCGAGGAGGATAACATGGCCATCATCAAGGAGTTCATGCGCTTCAAGGTGCACATGG
AGGGCTCCGTGAACGGCCACGAGTTCGAGATCGAGGGCGAGGGCGAGGGCCGCCCCTACGAGGGCACCCA
GACCGCCAAGCTGAAGGTGACCAAGGGTGGCCCCCTGCCCTTCGCCTGGGACATCCTGTCCCCTCAGTTC
ATGTACGGCTCCAAGGCCTACGTGAAGCACCCCGCCGACATCCCCGACTACTTGAAGCTGTCCTTCCCCG
AGGGCTTCAAGTGGGAGCGCGTGATGAACTTCGAGGACGGCGGCGTGGTGACCGTGACCCAGGACTCCTC
CCTGCAGGACGGCGAGTTCATCTACAAGGTGAAGCTGCGCGGCACCAACTTCCCCTCCGACGGCCCCGTA
ATGCAGAAGAAGACCATGGGCTGGGAGGCCTCCTCCGAGCGGATGTACCCCGAGGACGGCGCCCTGAAGG
GCGAGATCAAGCAGAGGCTGAAGCTGAAGGACGGCGGCCACTACGACGCTGAGGTCAAGACCACCTACAA
GGCCAAGAAGCCCGTGCAGCTGCCCGGCGCCTACAACGTCAACATCAAGTTGGACATCACCTCCCACAAC
GAGGACTACACCATCGTGGAACAGTACGAACGCGCCGAGGGCCGCCACTCCACCGGCGGCATGGACGAGC
TGTACAAGTCCGGAAGCCTCATCTGCGCCTTCGCCATCGCCTTCATCATCAGTGTCATGCTCATCGCGGC
CAACCAGGTGCTGCGCAGTGGCATGAAGTAGCGGCCGC
