>Addgene plasmid #73358 | pGolt2-mCherry | addgene partial sequence | sequence record 137691 | CMV-F 5'-CGCAAATGGGCGGTAGGCGTG-3'
CTATATAAGCAGAGCTGGTTTAGTGAACCGTCAGATCCGCTAGCGCTACCGGACTCAGATCTCGAGCTCA
AGCTTCGAATTCTGCAGTCGACGGTACCGCGGGCCCGGGATCCACCGGTCGCCACCATGGTGAGCAAGGG
CGAGGAGGATAACATGGCCATCATCAAGGAGTTCATGCGCTTCAAGGTGCACATGGAGGGCTCCGTGAAC
GGCCACGAGTTCGAGATCGAGGGCGAGGGCGAGGGCCGCCCCTACGAGGGCACCCAGACCGCCAAGCTGA
AGGTGACCAAGGGTGGCCCCCTGCCCTTCGCCTGGGACATCCTGTCCCCTCAGTTCATGTACGGCTCCAA
GGCCTACGTGAAGCACCCCGCCGACATCCCCGACTACTTGAAGCTGTCCTTCCCCGAGGGCTTCAAGTGG
GAGCGCGTGATGAACTTCGAGGACGGCGGCGTGGTGACCGTGACCCAGGACTCCTCCCTGCAGGACGGCG
AGTTCATCTACAAGGTGAAGCTGCGCGGCACCAACTTCCCCTCCGACGGCCCCGTAATGCAGAAGAAGAC
CATGGGCTGGGAGGCCTCCTCCGAGCGGATGTACCCCGAGGACGGCGCCCTGAAGGGCGAGATCAAGCAG
AGGCTGAAGCTGAAGGACGGCGGCCACTACGACGCTGAGGTCAAGACCACCTACAAGGCCAAGAAGCCCG
TGCAGCTGCCCGGCGCCTACAACGTCAACATCAAGTTGGACATCACCTCCCACAACGAGGACTACACCAT
CGTGGAACAGTACGAACGCGCCGAGGGCCGCCACTCCACCGGCGGCATGGACGAGCTGTACAAGTCCGGA
AGCCTCATCTGCGCCTTCGCCATCGCCTTCATCATCAGTGTCATGCTCATCGCGGCCAACCAGGTGCTGC
GCAGTGGCATGAAGTAGCGGCCGCGACTCTAGATCATAATCAGCCATACCACATTTGTAGAGGTTTTACT
TGCTTT
