>Addgene plasmid #73358 | pGolt2-mCherry | addgene partial sequence | sequence record 137692 | pBABE3 5'-ACCCTAACTGACACACATTCC-3'
GCCTCAGGACTCTTCCTTTTTCAATATTATTGAAGCATTTATCAGGGTTATTGTCTCATGAGCGGATACA
TATTTGAATGTATTTAGAAAAATAAACAAATAGGGGTTCCGCGCACATTTCCCCGAAAAGTGCCACCTG
[124 nt withheld, positions 140-263]
C
[91 nt withheld, positions 265-355]
A
[49 nt withheld, positions 357-405]
CCTTTGACGTTGGAGTCCACGTTCTTT
[37 nt withheld, positions 433-469]
ACCCTATCTCGGTCTATTCTTTTGATTTATAAGGGATTTTGCCGATTTCGGCCTATTGGTTAAAAAATGA
GCTGATTTAACAAAAATTTAACGCGAATTTTAACAAAATATTAACGCTTACAATTTACGCCTTAAGATAC
ATTGATGAGTTTGGACAAACCACAACTAGAATGCAGTGAAAAAAATGCTTTATTTGTGAAATTTGTGATG
CTATTGCTTTATTTGTAACCATTATAAGCTGCAATAAACAAGTTAACAACAACAATTGCATTCATTTTAT
GTTTCAGGTTCAGGGGGAGGTGTGGGAGGTTTTTTAAAGCAAGTAAAACCTCTACAAATGTGGTATGGCT
GATTATGATCTAGAGTCGCGGCCGCTACTTCATGCCACTGCGCAGCACCTGGTTGGCCGCGATGAGCATG
ACACTGATGATGAAGGCGATGGCGAAGGCGCAGATGAGGCTTCCGGACTTGTACAGCTCGTCCATGCCGC
CGGTGGAGTGGCGGCCCTCGGCGCGTTCGTACTGTTCCACGA
